>Addgene plasmid #212158 | pLSU1/t35s[TMV]:MCS:NosT | addgene full sequence | sequence record 422545 | Addgene NGS Result
TGTGGATAGCACGTACATTGGGAACCCAAAGCCGTACATTGGGAACCGGAACCCGTACATTGGGAACCCA
AAGCCGTACATTGGGAACCGGTCACACATGTAAGTGACTGATATAAAAGAGAAAAAAGGCGATTTTTCCG
CCTAAAACTCTTTAAAACTTATTAAAACTCTTAAAACCCGCCTGGCCTGTGCATAACTGTCTGGCCAGCG
CACAGCCGAAGAGCTGCAAAAAGCGCCTACCCTTCGGTCGCTGCGCTCCCTACGCCCCGCCGCTTCGCGT
CGGCCTATCGCGGCCGCTGGCCGCTCAAAAATGGCTGGCCTACGGCCAGGCAATCTGCTAGCGCGCGGAC
AAGCTAGGATTGGCAGGATATATTCAGTTGTAAATGATATCGCATGCGGAAACCTCCTCGGATTCCATTG
CCCAGCTATCTGTCACTTTATTGAGAAGATAGTGGAAAAGGAAGGTGGCTCCTACAAATGCCATCATTGC
GATAAAGGAAAGGCCATCGTTGAAGATGCCTCTGCCGACAGTGGTCCCAAAGATGGACCCCCACCCACGA
GGAGCATCGTGGAAAAAGAAGACGTTCCAACCACGTCTTCAAAGCAAGTGGATTGATGTGATATCTCCAC
TGACGTAAGGGATGACGCACAATCCCACTATCCTTCGCAAGACCCTTCCTCTATATAAGGAAGTTCATTT
CATTTGGAGAGGACACGCTCGAGTATAAGAGCTCATTTTTACAACAATTACCAACAACAACAAACAACAA
ACAACATTACAATTACATTTACAATTATCGATACATCGAGGGTACCGAATTCGGATCCCTGCAGGATCGT
TCAAACATTTGGCAATAAAGTTTCTTAAGATTGAATCCTGTTGCCGGTCTTGCGATGATTATCATATAAT
TTCTGTTGAATTACGTTAAGCATGTAATAATTAACATGTAATGCATGACGTTATTTATGAGATGGGTTTT
TATGATTAGAGTCCCGCAATTATACATTTAATACGCGATAGAAAACAAAATATAGCGCGCAAACTAGGAT
AAATTATCGCGCGCGGTGTCATCTATGTTACTAGATCGGGGAGCTCTGGCAGGATATATGCGGTTGTAAT
TCATTTTTATTGTCTAAATTTCTGTATTTGTTTGTTTGCAATTAGATCCACGTTGTGTCTCAAAATCTCT
GATGTTACATTGCACAAGATAAAAATATATCATCATGAACAATAAAACTGTCTGCTTACATAAACAGTAA
TACAAGGGGTGTTATGAGCCATATTCAACGGGAAACGTCTTGTTCGAGGCCGCGATTAAATTCCAACATG
GATGCTGATTTATATGGGTATAAATGGGCTCGCGATAATGTCGGGCAATCAGGTGCGACAATCTACCGAT
TGTATGGGAAGCCCGATGCGCCAGAGTTGTTTCTGAAACATGGCAAAGGTAGCGTTGCCAATGATGTTAC
AGATGAGATGGTCAGACTAAACTGGCTGACGGAATTTATGCCTCTTCCGACCATCAAGCATTTTATCCGT
ACTCCTGATGATGCATGGTTACTCACCACTGCGATCCCAGGGAAAACAGCATTCCAGGTATTAGAAGAAT
ATCCTGATTCAGGTGAAAATATTGTTGATGCGCTGGCAGTGTTCCTGCGCCGGTTGCATTCGATTCCTGT
TTGTAATTGTCCTTTTAACAGCGATCGCGTATTTCGTCTCGCTCAGGCGCAATCACGAATGAATAACGGT
TTGGTTGATGCGAGTGATTTTGATGACGAGCGTAATGGCTGGCCTGTTGAACAAGTCTGGAAAGAAATGC
ATAAACTTTTGCCATTCTCACCGGATTCAGTCGTCACTCATGGTGATTTCTCACTTGATAACCTTATTTT
TGACGAGGGGAAATTAATAGGTTGTATTGATGTTGGACGAGTCGGAATCGCAGACCGATACCAGGATCTT
GCCATCCTATGGAACTGCCTCGGTGAGTTTTCTCCTTCATTACAGAAACGGCTTTTTCAAAAATATGGTA
TTGATAATCCTGATATGAATAAATTGCAGTTTCATTTGATGCTCGATGAGTTTTTCTAATCAGAATTGGT
TAATTGGTTGTAACACTGGCAGAGCATTACGCTGACTTGACGGGACGGCGGCTTTGTTGAATCAATTGAT
CTTCTTGAAATCCTTTTTTTCTGCGCGTAATCTGCTGCTTGCAAACAAAAAAACCACCGCTACCAGCGGT
GGTTTGTTTGCCGGATCAAGAGCTACCAACTCTTTTTCCGAAGGTAACTGGCTTCAGCAGAGCGCAGATA
CCAAATACTGTTCTTCTAGTGTAGCCGTAGTTAGGCCACCACTTCAAGAACTCTGTAGCACCGCCTACAT
ACCTCGCTCTGCTAATCCTGTTACCAGTGGCTGCTGCCAGTGGCGATAAGTCGTGTCTTACCGGGTTGGA
CTCAAGACGATAGTTACCGGATAAGGCGCAGCGGTCGGGCTGAACGGGGGGTTCGTGCACACAGCCCAGC
TTGGAGCGAACGACCTACACCGAACTGAGATACCTACAGCGTGAGCTATGAGAAAGCGCCACGCTTCCCG
AAGGGAGAAAGGCGGACAGGTATCCGGTAAGCGGCAGGGTCGGAACAGGAGAGCGCACGAGGGAGCTTCC
AGGGGGAAACGCCTGGTATCTTTATAGTCCTGTCGGGTTTCGCCACCTCTGACTTGAGCGTCGATTTTTG
TGATGCTCGTCAGGGGGGCGGAGCCTATGGAAAAACGCCAGCAACGCGGCCTTTTTACGGTTCCTGGCCT
TTTGCTGGCCTTTTGCTCACATGTTCTTTCCTGCGTTATCCCCTGATTCTGTGGATAACCGTATTACCGC
CTTTGAGTGATCTCTGAAGAAACCGAGCGCCGCCGTCTAAAAAGGTGATGTGTATTTGAGTAAAACAGCT
TGCGTCATGCGGTCGCTGCGTATATGATGCGATGAGTAAATAAACAAATACGCAAGGGGAACGCATGAAG
GTTATCGCTGTACTTAACCAGAAAGGCGGGTCAGGCAAGACGACCATCGCAACCCATCTAGCCCGCGCCC
TGCAACTCGCCGGGGCCGATGTTCTGTTAGTCGATTCCGATCCCCAGGGCAGTGCCCGCGATTGGGCGGC
CGTGCGGGAAGATCAACCGCTAACCGTTGTCGGCATCGACCGCCCGACGATTGACCGCGACGTGAAGGCC
ATCGGCCGGCGCGACTTCGTAGTGATCGACGGAGCGCCCCAGGCGGCGGACTTGGCTGTGTCCGCGATCA
AGGCAGCCGACTTCGTGCTGATTCCGGTGCAGCCAAGCCCTTACGACATATGGGCCACCGCCGACCTGGT
GGAGCTGGTTAAGCAGCGCATTGAGGTCACGGATGGAAGGCTACAAGCGGCCTTTGTCGTGTCGCGGGCG
ATCAAAGGCACGCGCATCGGCGGTGAGGTTGCCGAGGCGCTGGCCGGGTACGAGCTGCCCATTCTTGAGT
CCCGTATCACGCAGCGCGTGAGCTACCCAGGCACTGCCGCCGCCGGCACAACCGTTCTTGAATCAGAACC
CGAGGGCGACGCTGCCCGCGAGGTCCAGGCGCTGGCCGCTGAAATTAAATCAAAACTCATTTGAGTTAAT
GAGGTAAAGAGAAAATGAGCAAAAGCACAAACACGCTAAGTGCCGGCCGTCCGAGCGCACGCAGCAGCAA
GGCTGCAACGTTGGCCAGCCTGGCAGACACGCCAGCCATGAAGCGGGTCAACTTTCAGTTGCCGGCGGAG
GATCACACCAAGCTGAAGATGTACGCGGTACGCCAAGGCAAGACCATTACCGAGCTGCTATCTGAATACA
TCGCGCAGCTACCAGAGTAAATGAGCAAATGAATAAATGAGTAGATGAATTTTAGCGGCTAAAGGAGGCG
GCATGGAAAATCAAGAACAACCAGGCACCGACGCCGTGGAATGCCCCATGTGTGGAGGAACGGGCGGTTG
GCCAGGCGTAAGCGGCTGGGTTGTCTGCCGGCCCTGCAATGGCACTGGAACCCCCAAGCCCGAGGAATCG
GCGTGAGCGGTCGCAAACCATCCGGCCCGGTACAAATCGGCGCGGCGCTGGGTGATGACCTGGTGGAGAA
GTTGAAGGCCGCGCAGGCCGCCCAGCGGCAACGCATCGAGGCAGAAGCACGCCCCGGTGAATCGTGGCAA
GCGGCCGCTGATCGAATCCGCAAAGAATCCCGGCAACCGCCGGCAGCCGGTGCGCCGTCGATTAGGAAGC
CGCCCAAGGGCGACGAGCAACCAGATTTTTTCGTTCCGATGCTCTATGACGTGGGCACCCGCGATAGTCG
CAGCATCATGGACGTGGCCGTTTTCCGTCTGTCGAAGCGTGACCGACGAGCTGGCGAGGTGATCCGCTAC
GAGCTTCCAGACGGGCACGTAGAGGTTTCCGCAGGGCCGGCCGGCATGGCCAGTGTGTGGGATTACGACC
TGGTACTGATGGCGGTTTCCCATCTAACCGAATCCATGAACCGATACCGGGAAGGGAAGGGAGACAAGCC
CGGCCGCGTGTTCCGTCCACACGTTGCGGACGTACTCAAGTTCTGCCGGCGAGCCGATGGCGGAAAGCAG
AAAGACGACCTGGTAGAAACCTGCATTCGGTTAAACACCACGCACGTTGCCATGCAGCGTACGAAGAAGG
CCAAGAACGGCCGCCTGGTGACGGTATCCGAGGGTGAAGCCTTGATTAGCCGCTACAAGATCGTAAAGAG
CGAAACCGGGCGGCCGGAGTACATCGAGATCGAGCTAGTTGATTGGATGTACCGCGAGATCACAGAAGGC
AAGAACCCGGACGTGCTGACGGTTCACCCCGATTACTTTTTGATCGATCCCGGCATCGGCCGTTTTCTCT
ACCGCCTGGCACGCCGCGCCGCAGGCAAGGCAGAAGCCAGATGGTTGTTCAAGACGATCTACGAACGCAG
TGGCAGCGCCGGAGAGTTCAAGAAGTTCTGTTTCACCGTGCGCAAGCTGATCGGGTCAAATGACCTGCCG
GAGTACGATTTGAAGGAGGAGGCGGGGCAGGCTGGCCCGATCCTAGTCATGCGCTACCGCAACCTGATCG
AGGGCGAAGCATCCGCCGGTTCCTAATGTACGGAGCAGATGCTAGGGCAAATTGCCCTAGCAGGGGAAAA
AGGTCGAAAAGATCTCTTTCC
Features (pLannotate 1.2.2; 10 found; start..end, strand, type, name):
      1..195     +  rep_origin     pVS1 oriV: origin of replication for the Pseudomonas plasmid pVS1 (Heeb et al., 2000)
    362..385     +  misc_feature   LB T-DNA repeat: left border repeat from octopine Ach5 T-DNA
    398..668     +  promoter       35SPPDK promoter (fragment): hybrid promoter consisting of the cauliflower mosaic virus 35S enhancer fused to the maize C4PPDK basal promoter (Yoo et al., 2007)
    667..713     +  promoter       minimal CaMV 35S promoter: minimal 35S promoter from cauliflower mosaic virus
    744..797     +  misc_feature   TMV Ω: translational enhancer from the tobacco mosaic virus 5'-leader sequence (Gallie et al., 1988)
    835..1087    +  terminator     NOS terminator: nopaline synthase terminator and poly(A) signal
   1274..2089    +  CDS            KanR: aminoglycoside phosphotransferase; aph(3')-Ia; confers resistance to kanamycin in bacteria or G418 (Geneticin®) in eukaryotes
   2175..2763    +  rep_origin     ori: high-copy-number ColE1/pMB1/pBR322/pUC origin of replication
   3005..3634    +  CDS            pVS1 StaA: stability protein from the Pseudomonas plasmid pVS1 (Heeb et al., 2000)
   4063..5136    +  CDS            pVS1 RepA: replication protein from the Pseudomonas plasmid pVS1 (Heeb et al., 2000)
