[The description below was written by a language model from this plasmid's Addgene catalogue record and pLannotate feature annotations shown in this document.]
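Description:
pLSU1/t35s[TMV]:MCS:NosT is a small (about 5.2 kb) binary plant expression vector built on the pLSU1 backbone and supplied as an empty backbone with no gene inserted. It is designed to shuttle between E. coli and Agrobacterium. A high-copy ColE1/pUC-type origin supports propagation in E. coli, while the pVS1 replicon (oriV, the RepA replication protein and the StaA stability protein) provides stable maintenance in Agrobacterium. Bacterial selection is by kanamycin through an aph(3')-Ia aminoglycoside phosphotransferase gene.

The payload is an empty expression cassette placed just inside the annotated octopine-type left T-DNA border repeat. It begins with a truncated CaMV 35S promoter, which the automated annotation splits into a 35S enhancer region (labelled as a fragment of the 35SPPDK hybrid promoter) and the adjoining minimal 35S core promoter. Next comes the TMV Ω 5' leader, a viral translational enhancer. The catalogue text calls this UTR "Tomato Mosaic Virus", whereas the feature table identifies it as the tobacco mosaic virus leader. A short unannotated interval between the leader and the nopaline synthase (NOS) terminator and polyadenylation signal corresponds to the multiple cloning site named in the construct. A coding sequence cloned there would be strongly transcribed, efficiently translated and properly terminated in plant cells.

The feature table does not annotate a right border repeat or any dedicated plant selectable marker, so the extent of the T-DNA and any in planta selection cannot be confirmed from the record. The vector is intended as a compact starting point for building strong plant expression constructs, presumably delivered by Agrobacterium.
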