Addgene plasmid #212158: pLSU1/t35s[TMV]:MCS:NosT
Purpose: (Empty Backbone) This binary vector has an empty backbone where you can insert a gene into a cassette with a strong promoter (truncated 35sCAMV) and UTR (Tomato Mosaic Virus)
Depositing lab: Wayne Curtis. Depositing organization: Pennsylvania State University.
Backbone
  Vector backbone: pLSU1
  Vector type: Plant Expression
Growth in bacteria
  Bacterial resistance: Kanamycin, 50 μg/mL
  Growth temperature: 30°C
  Growth strain: NEB Stable
  Copy number: High Copy
Gene/Insert
  Gene/Insert name: None
Terms and licenses: Academic/Nonprofit Terms; Industry Terms: Not Available to Industry
How to cite: pLSU1/t35s[TMV]:MCS:NosT was a gift from Wayne Curtis (Addgene plasmid # 212158 ; http://n2t.net/addgene:212158 ; RRID:Addgene_212158)
